>Addgene plasmid #189988 | pLentiCriprV2-sgRNA-PER1-#2 | addgene full sequence | sequence record 384498 | Addgene NGS Result
CTTT
[37 nt withheld, positions 5-41]
ACCCTATCTCGGTCTATTCTTTTGATTTATAAGGGATTTTGCCGATTTCGGCCTATTGGTTAAAAAATGA
GCTGATTTAACAAAAATTTAACGCGAATTAATTCTGTGGAATGTGTGTCAGTTAGGGTGTGGAAAGTCCC
CAGGCTCCCCAGCAGGCAGAAGTATGCAAAGCATGCATCTCAATTAGTCAGCAACCAGGTGTGGAAAGTC
CCCAGGCTCCCCAGCAGGCAGAAGTATGCAAAGCATGCATCTCAATTAGTCAGCAACCATAGTCCCGCCC
CTAACTCCGCCCATCCCGCCCCTAACTCCGCCCAGTTCCGCCCATTCTCCGCCCCATGGCTGACTAATTT
TTTTTATTTATGCAGAGGCCGAGGCCGCCTCTGCCTCTGAGCTATTCCAGAAGTAGTGAGGAGGCTTTTT
TGGAGGCCTAGGCTTTTGCAAAAAGCTCCCGGGAGCTTGTATATCCATTTTCGGATCTGATCAGCACGTG
TTGACAATTAATCATCGGCATAGTATATCGGCATAGTATAATACGACAAGGTGAGGAACTAAACCATGGC
CAAGTTGACCAGTGCCGTTCCGGTGCTCACCGCGCGCGACGTCGCCGGAGCGGTCGAGTTCTGGACCGAC
CGGCTCGGGTTCTCCCGGGACTTCGTGGAGGACGACTTCGCCGGTGTGGTCCGGGACGACGTGACCCTGT
TCATCAGCGCGGTCCAGGACCAGGTGGTGCCGGACAACACCCTGGCCTGGGTGTGGGTGCGCGGCCTGGA
CGAGCTGTACGCCGAGTGGTCGGAGGTCGTGTCCACGAACTTCCGGGACGCCTCCGGGCCGGCCATGACC
GAGATCGGCGAGCAGCCGTGGGGGCGGGAGTTCGCCCTGCGCGACCCGGCCGGCAACTGCGTGCACTTCG
TGGCCGAGGAGCAGGACTGACACGTGCTACGAGATTTCGATTCCACCGCCGCCTTCTATGAAAGGTTGGG
CTTCGGAATCGTTTTCCGGGACGCCGGCTGGATGATCCTCCAGCGCGGGGATCTCATGCTGGAGTTCTTC
GCCCACCCCAACTTGTTTATTGCAGCTTATAATGGTTACAAATAAAGCAATAGCATCACAAATTTCACAA
ATAAAGCATTTTTTTCACTGCATTCTAGTTGTGGTTTGTCCAAACTCATCAATGTATCTTATCATGTCTG
TATACCGTCGACCTCTAGCTAGAGCTTGGCGTAATCATGGTCATAGCTGTTTCCTGTGTGAAATTGTTAT
CCGCTCACAATTCCACACAACATACGAGCCGGAAGCATAAAGTGTAAAGCCTGGGGTGCCTAATGAGTGA
GCTAACTCACATTAATTGCGTTGCGCTCACTGCCCGCTTTCCAGTCGGGAAACCTGTCGTGCCAGCTGCA
TTAATGAATCGGCCAACGCGCGGGGAGAGGCGGTTTGCGTATTGGGCGCTCTTCCGCTTCCTCGCTCACT
GACTCGCTGCGCTCGGTCGTTCGGCTGCGGCGAGCGGTATCAGCTCACTCAAAGGCGGTAATACGGTTAT
CCACAGAATCAGGGGATAACGCAGGAAAGAACATGTGAGCAAAAGGCCAGCAAAAGGCCAGGAACCGTAA
AAAGGCCGCGTTGCTGGCGTTTTTCCATAGGCTCCGCCCCCCTGACGAGCATCACAAAAATCGACGCTCA
AGTCAGAGGTGGCGAAACCCGACAGGACTATAAAGATACCAGGCGTTTCCCCCTGGAAGCTCCCTCGTGC
GCTCTCCTGTTCCGACCCTGCCGCTTACCGGATACCTGTCCGCCTTTCTCCCTTCGGGAAGCGTGGCGCT
TTCTCATAGCTCACGCTGTAGGTATCTCAGTTCGGTGTAGGTCGTTCGCTCCAAGCTGGGCTGTGTGCAC
GAACCCCCCGTTCAGCCCGACCGCTGCGCCTTATCCGGTAACTATCGTCTTGAGTCCAACCCGGTAAGAC
ACGACTTATCGCCACTGGCAGCAGCCACTGGTAACAGGATTAGCAGAGCGAGGTATGTAGGCGGTGCTAC
AGAGTTCTTGAAGTGGTGGCCTAACTACGGCTACACTAGAAGAACAGTATTTGGTATCTGCGCTCTGCTG
AAGCCAGTTACCTTCGGAAAAAGAGTTGGTAGCTCTTGATCCGGCAAACAAACCACCGCTGGTAGCGGTG
GTTTTTTTGTTTGCAAGCAGCAGATTACGCGCAGAAAAAAAGGATCTCAAGAAGATCCTTTGATCTTTTC
TACGGGGTCTGACGCTCAGTGGAACGAAAACTCACGTTAAGGGATTTTGGTCATGAGATTATCAAAAAGG
ATCTTCACCTAGATCCTTTTAAATTAAAAATGAAGTTTTAAATCAATCTAAAGTATATATGAGTAAACTT
GGTCTGACAGTTACCAATGCTTAATCAGTGAGGCACCTATCTCAGCGATCTGTCTATTTCGTTCATCCAT
AGTTGCCTGACTCCCCGTCGTGTAGATAACTACGATACGGGAGGGCTTACCATCTGGCCCCAGTGCTGCA
ATGATACCGCGAGACCCACGCTCACCGGCTCCAGATTTATCAGCAATAAACCAGCCAGCCGGAAGGGCCG
AGCGCAGAAGTGGTCCTGCAACTTTATCCGCCTCCATCCAGTCTATTAATTGTTGCCGGGAAGCTAGAGT
AAGTAGTTCGCCAGTTAATAGTTTGCGCAACGTTGTTGCCATTGCTACAGGCATCGTGGTGTCACGCTCG
TCGTTTGGTATGGCTTCATTCAGCTCCGGTTCCCAACGATCAAGGCGAGTTACATGATCCCCCATGTTGT
GCAAAAAAGCGGTTAGCTCCTTCGGTCCTCCGATCGTTGTCAGAAGTAAGTTGGCCGCAGTGTTATCACT
CATGGTTATGGCAGCACTGCATAATTCTCTTACTGTCATGCCATCCGTAAGATGCTTTTCTGTGACTGGT
GAGTACTCAACCAAGTCATTCTGAGAATAGTGTATGCGGCGACCGAGTTGCTCTTGCCCGGCGTCAATAC
GGGATAATACCGCGCCACATAGCAGAACTTTAAAAGTGCTCATCATTGGAAAACGTTCTTCGGGGCGAAA
ACTCTCAAGGATCTTACCGCTGTTGAGATCCAGTTCGATGTAACCCACTCGTGCACCCAACTGATCTTCA
GCATCTTTTACTTTCACCAGCGTTTCTGGGTGAGCAAAAACAGGAAGGCAAAATGCCGCAAAAAAGGGAA
TAAGGGCGACACGGAAATGTTGAATACTCATACTCTTCCTTTTTCAATATTATTGAAGCATTTATCAGGG
TTATTGTCTCATGAGCGGATACATATTTGAATGTATTTAGAAAAATAAACAAATAGGGGTTCCGCGCACA
TTTCCCCGAAAAGTGCCACCTGACGTCGACGGATCGGGAGATCTCCCGATCCCCTATGGTGCACTCTCAG
TACAATCTGCTCTGATGCCGCATAGTTAAGCCAGTATCTGCTCCCTGCTTGTGTGTTGGAGGTCGCTGAG
TAGTGCGCGAGCAAAATTTAAGCTACAACAAGGCAAGGCTTGACCGACAATTGCATGAAGAATCTGCTTA
GGGTTAGGCGTTTTGCGCTGCTTCGCGATGTACGGGCCAGATATACGCGTTGACATTGATTATTGACTAG
TTATTAATAGTAATCAATTACGGGGTCATTAGTTCATAGCCCATATATGGAGTTCCGCGTTACATAACTT
ACGGTAAATGGCCCGCCTGGCTGACCGCCCAACGACCCCCGCCCATTGACGTCAATAATGACGTATGTTC
CCATAGTAACGCCAATAGGGACTTTCCATTGACGTCAATGGGTGGAGTATTTACGGTAAACTGCCCACTT
GGCAGTACATCAAGTGTATCATATGCCAAGTACGCCCCCTATTGACGTCAATGACGGTAAATGGCCCGCC
TGGCATTATGCCCAGTACATGACCTTATGGGACTTTCCTACTTGGCAGTACATCTACGTATTAGTCATCG
CTATTACCATGGTGATGCGGTTTTGGCAGTACATCAATGGGCGTGGATAGCGGTTTGACTCACGGGGATT
TCCAAGTCTCCACCCCATTGACGTCAATGGGAGTTTGTTTTGGCACCAAAATCAACGGGACTTTCCAAAA
TGTCGTAACAACTCCGCCCCATTGACGCAAATGGGCGGTAGGCGTGTACGGTGGGAGGTCTATATAAGCA
GCGCGTTTTGCCTGTACTGGGTCTCTCTGGTTAGACCAGATCTGAGCCTGGGAGCTCTCTGGCTAACTAG
GGAACCCACTGCTTAAGCCTCAATAAAGCTTGCCTTGAGTGCTTCAAGTAGTGTGTGCCCGTCTGTTGTG
TGACTCTGGTAACTAGAGATCCCTCAGACCCTTTTAGTCAGTGTGGAAAATCTCTAGCAGTGGCGCCCGA
ACAGGGACTTGAAAGCGAAAGGGAAACCAGAGGAGCTCTCTCGACGCAGGACTCGGCTTGCTGAAGCGCG
CACGGCAAGAGGCGAGGGGCGGCGACTGGTGAGTACGCCAAAAATTTTGACTAGCGGAGGCTAGAAGGAG
AGAGATGGGTGCGAGAGCGTCAGTATTAAGCGGGGGAGAATTAGATCGCGATGGGAAAAAATTCGGTTAA
GGCCAGGGGGAAAGAAAAAATATAAATTAAAACATATAGTATGGGCAAGCAGGGAGCTAGAACGATTCGC
AGTTAATCCTGGCCTGTTAGAAACATCAGAAGGCTGTAGACAAATACTGGGACAGCTACAACCATCCCTT
CAGACAGGATCAGAAGAACTTAGATCATTATATAATACAGTAGCAACCCTCTATTGTGTGCATCAAAGGA
TAGAGATAAAAGACACCAAGGAAGCTTTAGACAAGATAGAGGAAGAGCAAAACAAAAGTAAGACCACCGC
ACAGCAAGCGGCCGCTGATCTTCAGACCTGGAGGAGGAGATATGAGGGACAATTGGAGAAGTGAATTATA
TAAATATAAAGTAGTAAAAATTGAACCATTAGGAGTAGCACCCACCAAGGCAAAGAGAAGAGTGGTGCAG
AGAGAAAAAAGAGCAGTGGGAATAGGAGCTTTGTTCCTTGGGTTCTTGGGAGCAGCAGGAAGCACTATGG
GCGCAGCGTCAATGACGCTGACGGTACAGGCCAGACAATTATTGTCTGGTATAGTGCAGCAGCAGAACAA
TTTGCTGAGGGCTATTGAGGCGCAACAGCATCTGTTGCAACTCACAGTCTGGGGCATCAAGCAGCTCCAG
GCAAGAATCCTGGCTGTGGAAAGATACCTAAAGGATCAACAGCTCCTGGGGATTTGGGGTTGCTCTGGAA
AACTCATTTGCACCACTGCTGTGCCTTGGAATGCTAGTTGGAGTAATAAATCTCTGGAACAGATTTGGAA
TCACACGACCTGGATGGAGTGGGACAGAGAAATTAACAATTACACAAGCTTAATACACTCCTTAATTGAA
GAATCGCAAAACCAGCAAGAAAAGAATGAACAAGAATTATTGGAATTAGATAAATGGGCAAGTTTGTGGA
ATTGGTTTAACATAACAAATTGGCTGTGGTATATAAAATTATTCATAATGATAGTAGGAGGCTTGGTAGG
TTTAAGAATAGTTTTTGCTGTACTTTCTATAGTGAATAGAGTTAGGCAGGGATATTCACCATTATCGTTT
CAGACCCACCTCCCAACCCCGAGGGGACCCGACAGGCCCGAAGGAATAGAAGAAGAAGGTGGAGAGAGAG
ACAGAGACAGATCCATTCGATTAGTGAACGGATCGGCACTGCGTGCGCCAATTCTGCAGACAAATGGCAG
TATTCATCCACAATTTTAAAAGAAAAGGGGGGATTGGGGGGTACAGTGCAGGGGAAAGAATAGTAGACAT
AATAGCAACAGACATACAAACTAAAGAATTACAAAAACAAATTACAAAAATTCAAAATTTTCGGGTTTAT
TACAGGGACAGCAGAGATCCAGTTTGGTTAATTAAGGTACCGAGGGCCTATTTCCCATGATTCCTTCATA
TTTGCATATACGATACAAGGCTGTTAGAGAGATAATTAGAATTAATTTGACTGTAAACACAAAGATATTA
GTACAAAATACGTGACGTAGAAAGTAATAATTTCTTGGGTAGTTTGCAGTTTTAAAATTATGTTTTAAAA
TGGACTATCATATGCTTACCGTAACTTGAAAGTATTTCGATTTCTTGGCTTTATATATCTTGTGGAAAGG
ACGAAACACCGTAGGAGAAGAAAGCCTCTCAGTTTTAGAGCTAGAAATAGCAAGTTAAAATAAGGCTAGT
CCGTTATCAACTTGAAAAAGTGGCACCGAGTCGGTGCTTTTTTGAATTCGCTAGCTAGGTCTTGAAAGGA
GTGGGAATTGGCTCCGGTGCCCGTCAGTGGGCAGAGCGCACATCGCCCACAGTCCCCGAGAAGTTGGGGG
GAGGGGTCGGCAATTGATCCGGTGCCTAGAGAAGGTGGCGCGGGGTAAACTGGGAAAGTGATGTCGTGTA
CTGGCTCCGCCTTTTTCCCGAGGGTGGGGGAGAACCGTATATAAGTGCAGTAGTCGCCGTGAACGTTCTT
TTTCGCAACGGGTTTGCCGCCAGAACACAGGACCGGTTCTAGAGCGCTGCCACCATGGACAAGAAGTACA
GCATCGGCCTGGACATCGGCACCAACTCTGTGGGCTGGGCCGTGATCACCGACGAGTACAAGGTGCCCAG
CAAGAAATTCAAGGTGCTGGGCAACACCGACCGGCACAGCATCAAGAAGAACCTGATCGGAGCCCTGCTG
TTCGACAGCGGCGAAACAGCCGAGGCCACCCGGCTGAAGAGAACCGCCAGAAGAAGATACACCAGACGGA
AGAACCGGATCTGCTATCTGCAAGAGATCTTCAGCAACGAGATGGCCAAGGTGGACGACAGCTTCTTCCA
CAGACTGGAAGAGTCCTTCCTGGTGGAAGAGGATAAGAAGCACGAGCGGCACCCCATCTTCGGCAACATC
GTGGACGAGGTGGCCTACCACGAGAAGTACCCCACCATCTACCACCTGAGAAAGAAACTGGTGGACAGCA
CCGACAAGGCCGACCTGCGGCTGATCTATCTGGCCCTGGCCCACATGATCAAGTTCCGGGGCCACTTCCT
GATCGAGGGCGACCTGAACCCCGACAACAGCGACGTGGACAAGCTGTTCATCCAGCTGGTGCAGACCTAC
AACCAGCTGTTCGAGGAAAACCCCATCAACGCCAGCGGCGTGGACGCCAAGGCCATCCTGTCTGCCAGAC
TGAGCAAGAGCAGACGGCTGGAAAATCTGATCGCCCAGCTGCCCGGCGAGAAGAAGAATGGCCTGTTCGG
AAACCTGATTGCCCTGAGCCTGGGCCTGACCCCCAACTTCAAGAGCAACTTCGACCTGGCCGAGGATGCC
AAACTGCAGCTGAGCAAGGACACCTACGACGACGACCTGGACAACCTGCTGGCCCAGATCGGCGACCAGT
ACGCCGACCTGTTTCTGGCCGCCAAGAACCTGTCCGACGCCATCCTGCTGAGCGACATCCTGAGAGTGAA
CACCGAGATCACCAAGGCCCCCCTGAGCGCCTCTATGATCAAGAGATACGACGAGCACCACCAGGACCTG
ACCCTGCTGAAAGCTCTCGTGCGGCAGCAGCTGCCTGAGAAGTACAAAGAGATTTTCTTCGACCAGAGCA
AGAACGGCTACGCCGGCTACATTGACGGCGGAGCCAGCCAGGAAGAGTTCTACAAGTTCATCAAGCCCAT
CCTGGAAAAGATGGACGGCACCGAGGAACTGCTCGTGAAGCTGAACAGAGAGGACCTGCTGCGGAAGCAG
CGGACCTTCGACAACGGCAGCATCCCCCACCAGATCCACCTGGGAGAGCTGCACGCCATTCTGCGGCGGC
AGGAAGATTTTTACCCATTCCTGAAGGACAACCGGGAAAAGATCGAGAAGATCCTGACCTTCCGCATCCC
CTACTACGTGGGCCCTCTGGCCAGGGGAAACAGCAGATTCGCCTGGATGACCAGAAAGAGCGAGGAAACC
ATCACCCCCTGGAACTTCGAGGAAGTGGTGGACAAGGGCGCTTCCGCCCAGAGCTTCATCGAGCGGATGA
CCAACTTCGATAAGAACCTGCCCAACGAGAAGGTGCTGCCCAAGCACAGCCTGCTGTACGAGTACTTCAC
CGTGTATAACGAGCTGACCAAAGTGAAATACGTGACCGAGGGAATGAGAAAGCCCGCCTTCCTGAGCGGC
GAGCAGAAAAAGGCCATCGTGGACCTGCTGTTCAAGACCAACCGGAAAGTGACCGTGAAGCAGCTGAAAG
AGGACTACTTCAAGAAAATCGAGTGCTTCGACTCCGTGGAAATCTCCGGCGTGGAAGATCGGTTCAACGC
CTCCCTGGGCACATACCACGATCTGCTGAAAATTATCAAGGACAAGGACTTCCTGGACAATGAGGAAAAC
GAGGACATTCTGGAAGATATCGTGCTGACCCTGACACTGTTTGAGGACAGAGAGATGATCGAGGAACGGC
TGAAAACCTATGCCCACCTGTTCGACGACAAAGTGATGAAGCAGCTGAAGCGGCGGAGATACACCGGCTG
GGGCAGGCTGAGCCGGAAGCTGATCAACGGCATCCGGGACAAGCAGTCCGGCAAGACAATCCTGGATTTC
CTGAAGTCCGACGGCTTCGCCAACAGAAACTTCATGCAGCTGATCCACGACGACAGCCTGACCTTTAAAG
AGGACATCCAGAAAGCCCAGGTGTCCGGCCAGGGCGATAGCCTGCACGAGCACATTGCCAATCTGGCCGG
CAGCCCCGCCATTAAGAAGGGCATCCTGCAGACAGTGAAGGTGGTGGACGAGCTCGTGAAAGTGATGGGC
CGGCACAAGCCCGAGAACATCGTGATCGAAATGGCCAGAGAGAACCAGACCACCCAGAAGGGACAGAAGA
ACAGCCGCGAGAGAATGAAGCGGATCGAAGAGGGCATCAAAGAGCTGGGCAGCCAGATCCTGAAAGAACA
CCCCGTGGAAAACACCCAGCTGCAGAACGAGAAGCTGTACCTGTACTACCTGCAGAATGGGCGGGATATG
TACGTGGACCAGGAACTGGACATCAACCGGCTGTCCGACTACGATGTGGACCATATCGTGCCTCAGAGCT
TTCTGAAGGACGACTCCATCGACAACAAGGTGCTGACCAGAAGCGACAAGAACCGGGGCAAGAGCGACAA
CGTGCCCTCCGAAGAGGTCGTGAAGAAGATGAAGAACTACTGGCGGCAGCTGCTGAACGCCAAGCTGATT
ACCCAGAGAAAGTTCGACAATCTGACCAAGGCCGAGAGAGGCGGCCTGAGCGAACTGGATAAGGCCGGCT
TCATCAAGAGACAGCTGGTGGAAACCCGGCAGATCACAAAGCACGTGGCACAGATCCTGGACTCCCGGAT
GAACACTAAGTACGACGAGAATGACAAGCTGATCCGGGAAGTGAAAGTGATCACCCTGAAGTCCAAGCTG
GTGTCCGATTTCCGGAAGGATTTCCAGTTTTACAAAGTGCGCGAGATCAACAACTACCACCACGCCCACG
ACGCCTACCTGAACGCCGTCGTGGGAACCGCCCTGATCAAAAAGTACCCTAAGCTGGAAAGCGAGTTCGT
GTACGGCGACTACAAGGTGTACGACGTGCGGAAGATGATCGCCAAGAGCGAGCAGGAAATCGGCAAGGCT
ACCGCCAAGTACTTCTTCTACAGCAACATCATGAACTTTTTCAAGACCGAGATTACCCTGGCCAACGGCG
AGATCCGGAAGCGGCCTCTGATCGAGACAAACGGCGAAACCGGGGAGATCGTGTGGGATAAGGGCCGGGA
TTTTGCCACCGTGCGGAAAGTGCTGAGCATGCCCCAAGTGAATATCGTGAAAAAGACCGAGGTGCAGACA
GGCGGCTTCAGCAAAGAGTCTATCCTGCCCAAGAGGAACAGCGATAAGCTGATCGCCAGAAAGAAGGACT
GGGACCCTAAGAAGTACGGCGGCTTCGACAGCCCCACCGTGGCCTATTCTGTGCTGGTGGTGGCCAAAGT
GGAAAAGGGCAAGTCCAAGAAACTGAAGAGTGTGAAAGAGCTGCTGGGGATCACCATCATGGAAAGAAGC
AGCTTCGAGAAGAATCCCATCGACTTTCTGGAAGCCAAGGGCTACAAAGAAGTGAAAAAGGACCTGATCA
TCAAGCTGCCTAAGTACTCCCTGTTCGAGCTGGAAAACGGCCGGAAGAGAATGCTGGCCTCTGCCGGCGA
ACTGCAGAAGGGAAACGAACTGGCCCTGCCCTCCAAATATGTGAACTTCCTGTACCTGGCCAGCCACTAT
GAGAAGCTGAAGGGCTCCCCCGAGGATAATGAGCAGAAACAGCTGTTTGTGGAACAGCACAAGCACTACC
TGGACGAGATCATCGAGCAGATCAGCGAGTTCTCCAAGAGAGTGATCCTGGCCGACGCTAATCTGGACAA
AGTGCTGTCCGCCTACAACAAGCACCGGGATAAGCCCATCAGAGAGCAGGCCGAGAATATCATCCACCTG
TTTACCCTGACCAATCTGGGAGCCCCTGCCGCCTTCAAGTACTTTGACACCACCATCGACCGGAAGAGGT
ACACCAGCACCAAAGAGGTGCTGGACGCCACCCTGATCCACCAGAGCATCACCGGCCTGTACGAGACACG
GATCGACCTGTCTCAGCTGGGAGGCGACAAGCGACCTGCCGCCACAAAGAAGGCTGGACAGGCTAAGAAG
AAGAAAGATTACAAAGACGATGACGATAAGGGATCCGGCGCAACAAACTTCTCTCTGCTGAAACAAGCCG
GAGATGTCGAAGAGAATCCTGGACCGACCGAGTACAAGCCCACGGTGCGCCTCGCCACCCGCGACGACGT
CCCCAGGGCCGTACGCACCCTCGCCGCCGCGTTCGCCGACTACCCCGCCACGCGCCACACCGTCGATCCG
GACCGCCACATCGAGCGGGTCACCGAGCTGCAAGAACTCTTCCTCACGCGCGTCGGGCTCGACATCGGCA
AGGTGTGGGTCGCGGACGACGGCGCCGCGGTGGCGGTCTGGACCACGCCGGAGAGCGTCGAAGCGGGGGC
GGTGTTCGCCGAGATCGGCCCGCGCATGGCCGAGTTGAGCGGTTCCCGGCTGGCCGCGCAGCAACAGATG
GAAGGCCTCCTGGCGCCGCACCGGCCCAAGGAGCCCGCGTGGTTCCTGGCCACCGTCGGAGTCTCGCCCG
ACCACCAGGGCAAGGGTCTGGGCAGCGCCGTCGTGCTCCCCGGAGTGGAGGCGGCCGAGCGCGCCGGGGT
GCCCGCCTTCCTGGAGACCTCCGCGCCCCGCAACCTCCCCTTCTACGAGCGGCTCGGCTTCACCGTCACC
GCCGACGTCGAGGTGCCCGAAGGACCGCGCACCTGGTGCATGACCCGCAAGCCCGGTGCCTGAACGCGTT
AAGTCGACAATCAACCTCTGGATTACAAAATTTGTGAAAGATTGACTGGTATTCTTAACTATGTTGCTCC
TTTTACGCTATGTGGATACGCTGCTTTAATGCCTTTGTATCATGCTATTGCTTCCCGTATGGCTTTCATT
TTCTCCTCCTTGTATAAATCCTGGTTGCTGTCTCTTTATGAGGAGTTGTGGCCCGTTGTCAGGCAACGTG
GCGTGGTGTGCACTGTGTTTGCTGACGCAACCCCCACTGGTTGGGGCATTGCCACCACCTGTCAGCTCCT
TTCCGGGACTTTCGCTTTCCCCCTCCCTATTGCCACGGCGGAACTCATCGCCGCCTGCCTTGCCCGCTGC
TGGACAGGGGCTCGGCTGTTGGGCACTGACAATTCCGTGGTGTTGTCGGGGAAATCATCGTCCTTTCCTT
GGCTGCTCGCCTGTGTTGCCACCTGGATTCTGCGCGGGACGTCCTTCTGCTACGTCCCTTCGGCCCTCAA
TCCAGCGGACCTTCCTTCCCGCGGCCTGCTGCCGGCTCTGCGGCCTCTTCCGCGTCTTCGCCTTCGCCCT
CAGACGAGTCGGATCTCCCTTTGGGCCGCCTCCCCGCGTCGACTTTAAGACCAATGACTTACAAGGCAGC
TGTAGATCTTAGCCACTTTTTAAAAGAAAAGGGGGGACTGGAAGGGCTAATTCACTCCCAACGAAGACAA
GATCTGCTTTTTGCTTGTACTGGGTCTCTCTGGTTAGACCAGATCTGAGCCTGGGAGCTCTCTGGCTAAC
TAGGGAACCCACTGCTTAAGCCTCAATAAAGCTTGCCTTGAGTGCTTCAAGTAGTGTGTGCCCGTCTGTT
GTGTGACTCTGGTAACTAGAGATCCCTCAGACCCTTTTAGTCAGTGTGGAAAATCTCTAGCAGGGCCCGT
TTAAACCCGCTGATCAGCCTCGACTGTGCCTTCTAGTTGCCAGCCATCTGTTGTTTGCCCCTCCCCCGTG
CCTTCCTTGACCCTGGAAGGTGCCACTCCCACTGTCCTTTCCTAATAAAATGAGGAAATTGCATCGCATT
GTCTGAGTAGGTGTCATTCTATTCTGGGGGGTGGGGTGGGGCAGGACAGCAAGGGGGAGGATTGGGAAGA
CAATAGCAGGCATGCTGGGGATGCGGTGGGCTCTATGGCTTCTGAGGCGGAAAGAACCAGCTGGGGCTCT
AGGGGGTATCCCC
[124 nt withheld, positions 12725-12848]
C
[91 nt withheld, positions 12850-12940]
A
[49 nt withheld, positions 12942-12990]
CCTTTGACGTTGGAGTCCACGTT
Features (pLannotate 1.2.2; 33 found; start..end, strand, type, name):
    154..483     +  promoter       SV40 promoter: SV40 enhancer and early promoter
    531..578     +  promoter       EM7 promoter: synthetic bacterial promoter&nbsp
    597..971     +  CDS            BleoR: antibiotic-binding protein; Sh ble from Streptoalloteichus hindustanus; confers resistance to bleomycin, phleomycin, and Zeocin™
    981..1106    +  CDS            ble (fragment): BLE_KLEPN - Experimental evidence at protein level: Swiss-Prot protein existence level 1. Binding protein with a strong affinity to the bleomycin family of antibiotics. Binds to CL990; an antimitotic-antibiotic compound. From Klebsiella pneumoniae.
   1101..1222    +  polyA_signal   SV40 poly(A) signal: SV40 polyadenylation signal
   1293..1315    -  protein_bind   lac operator (fragment): The lac repressor binds to the lac operator to inhibit transcription in E. coli. This inhibition can be relieved by adding lactose or isopropyl-β-D-thiogalactopyranoside (IPTG). lac repressor encoded by lacI
   1319..1349    -  promoter       lac promoter: promoter for the E. coli lac operon
   1364..1385    -  protein_bind   CAP binding site: CAP binding activates transcription in the presence of cAMP. E. coli catabolite activator protein
   1398..1490    -  CDS            lacI (fragment): lac repressor; lacI; The lac repressor binds to the lac operator to inhibit transcription in E. coli. This inhibition can be relieved by adding lactose or isopropyl-β-D-thiogalactopyranoside (IPTG).
   1673..2261    -  rep_origin     ori: high-copy-number ColE1/pMB1/pBR322/pUC origin of replication
   2432..3292    -  CDS            AmpR: β-lactamase; bla; confers resistance to ampicillin, carbenicillin, and related antibiotics
   3293..3397    -  promoter       AmpR promoter: bla
   3456..3508    -  misc_feature   bom (fragment): basis of mobility region from pBR322
   3663..4042    +  enhancer       CMV enhancer: human cytomegalovirus immediate early enhancer
   4043..4242    +  promoter       CMV promoter: human cytomegalovirus (CMV) immediate early promoter
   4260..4440    +  LTR            5' LTR (truncated): truncated 5' long terminal repeat (LTR) from HIV-1
   4487..4612    +  misc_feature   HIV-1 Ψ: packaging signal of human immunodeficiency virus type 1
   4596..4959    +  CDS            HIV-1 gag (fragment): gag protein from human immunodeficiency virus 1; gag
   5105..5338    +  misc_feature   RRE: The Rev response element (RRE) of HIV-1 allows for Rev-dependent mRNA export from the nucleus to the cytoplasm.
   5715..5815    +  CDS            Rev (fragment): human immunodeficiency virus 1 (HIV-1) Rev protein; rev; enhances nuclear export of unspliced and incompletely spliced viral mRNAs
   5865..5982    +  misc_feature   cPPT/CTS: central polypurine tract and central termination sequence of HIV-1
   6033..6273    +  promoter       U6 promoter: RNA polymerase III promoter for human U6 snRNA
   6303..6378    +  misc_RNA       gRNA scaffold: guide RNA scaffold for the Streptococcus pyogenes CRISPR/Cas9 system
   6396..6414    +  CDS            small t antigen (fragment): SV40 (simian virus 40) small t antigen
   6440..6651    +  promoter       EF-1α core promoter: core promoter for human elongation factor EF-1α
   6676..10779   +  CDS            Cas9: Cas9 (Csn1) endonuclease from the Streptococcus pyogenes Type II CRISPR/Cas system generates RNA-guided double strand breaks in DNA
  10917..11514   +  CDS            PuroR (fragment): puromycin N-acetyltransferase; pac from Streptomyces; confers resistance to puromycin
  11530..12118   +  misc_feature   WPRE: woodchuck hepatitis virus posttranscriptional regulatory element
  12169..12188   +  misc_feature   cPPT/CTS (fragment): central polypurine tract and central termination sequence of HIV-1
  12190..12423   +  LTR            3' LTR (ΔU3): self-inactivating 3' long terminal repeat (LTR) from HIV-1
  12455..12679   +  polyA_signal   bGH poly(A) signal: bovine growth hormone polyadenylation signal
  12683..12704   +  promoter       SV40 promoter (fragment): SV40 enhancer and early promoter
  12725..140     +  rep_origin     f1 ori (across the origin) (sequence partly withheld): f1 bacteriophage origin of replication; arrow indicates direction of (+) strand synthesis
