[The description below was written by a language model from this plasmid's Addgene catalogue record and pLannotate feature annotations shown in this document.]
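Description:
pLentiCriprV2-sgRNA-PER1-#2 is a lentiviral, all-in-one CRISPR/Cas9 plasmid built on the lentiCRISPR v2 backbone and carrying a single guide RNA directed at the C-terminal end of the human PER1 (Period1) circadian clock gene. The guide was inserted by restriction cloning at sites that were destroyed in the process. This replaced the backbone's stuffer, consistent with the final size of about 13 kb being smaller than the listed empty backbone. In bacteria the plasmid is maintained through a high-copy ColE1/pUC-type origin with ampicillin resistance, and an f1 origin is also present. The record advises propagation in recombination-deficient strains, as is usual for plasmids with repeated LTRs.

The viral cassette has a third-generation, self-inactivating layout. A CMV enhancer/promoter drives a truncated HIV-1 5' LTR, followed by the Ψ packaging signal, RRE and cPPT/CTS, and the cassette ends with a WPRE and a ΔU3 3' LTR. Within it, a human U6 RNA polymerase III promoter expresses the PER1 spacer fused to the S. pyogenes gRNA scaffold. An EF-1α core promoter drives S. pyogenes Cas9, followed by a puromycin N-acetyltransferase coding sequence, so transduced mammalian cells can be selected with puromycin. Outside the LTRs, the backbone carries an SV40/EM7-driven bleomycin/Zeocin resistance cassette, which is not listed as a selectable marker in the record.

According to the record, the construct is meant to be used together with a set of companion plasmids from the same depositor. The nature of those plasmids is not described, but cutting near the C-terminus of PER1 would suit modification of the endogenous locus at that position. The associated work concerns circadian period and repressor protein turnover in single cells.
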