Addgene plasmid #189988: pLentiCriprV2-sgRNA-PER1-#2
Purpose: Lentiviral Cas9/sgRNA vector targeting C-terminus of hPER1, works with Addgene 189979-189982
Depositing lab: Achim Kramer. Depositing organization: Charite Universitaetsmedizin Berlin. Publication: Circadian period is compensated for repressor protein turnover rates in single cells. Gabriel CH, Del Olmo M, Rizki Widini A, Roshanbin R, Woyde J, Hamza E, Gutu NN, Zehtabian A, Ewers H, Granada A, Herzel H, Kramer A. Proc Natl Acad Sci U S A. 2024 Aug 20;121(34):e2404738121. doi: 10.1073/pnas.2404738121. Epub 2024 Aug 14. PubMed 39141353.
Backbone
  Vector backbone: lentiCRISPR v2
  Backbone manufacturer: Zhang lab, addgene #52961
  Backbone size w/o insert (bp): 14873
  Total vector size (bp): 13013
  Vector type: Lentiviral, CRISPR
  Selectable markers: Puromycin
Growth in bacteria
  Bacterial resistance: Ampicillin, 100 μg/mL
  Growth temperature: 37°C
  Growth strain: NEB Stable
  Growth instructions: Only amplify in RecA- bacteria
  Copy number: High Copy
Gene/Insert
  Gene/Insert name: Period1
  gRNA/shRNA sequence: TAGGAGAAGAAAGCCTCTCA
  Species: H. sapiens (human)
  Entrez Gene: PER1 (a.k.a. PER, RIGUI, hPER)
  Cloning method: Restriction Enzyme; 5′ cloning site BmBI (destroyed during cloning); 3′ cloning site BmBI (destroyed during cloning)
  Sequencing primers: 5′ GACTATCATATGCTTACCGT; 3′ --
Terms and licenses: Academic/Nonprofit Terms; Industry Terms: Not Available to Industry
Depositor comments: Please visit https://www.biorxiv.org/content/10.1101/2024.02.06.579141v1 for bioRxiv preprint.
How to cite: pLentiCriprV2-sgRNA-PER1-#2 was a gift from Achim Kramer (Addgene plasmid # 189988 ; http://n2t.net/addgene:189988 ; RRID:Addgene_189988)
